>Addgene plasmid #67492 | pCMV6-SMAC-HA-eGFP | addgene partial sequence | sequence record 118325 | BGH-rev 5'-TAGAAGGCACAGTCGAGG-3'
GGGCTTCATGATGTCCCCATAATTTTTGGCAGAGGGAAAAAGATCTGCTAGCAAGCTTCTCGAGTCATTA
CTTGTACAGCTCGTCCATGCCGAGAGTGATCCCGGCGGCGGTCACGAACTCCAGCAGGACCATGTGATCG
CGCTTCTCGTTGGGGTCTTTGCTCAGGGCGGACTGGGTGCTCAGGTAGTGGTTGTCGGGCAGCAGCACGG
GGCCGTCGCCGATGGGGGTGTTCTGCTGGTAGTGGTCGGCGAGCTGCACGCTGCCGTCCTCGATGTTGTG
GCGGATCTTGAAGTTCACCTTGATGCCGTTCTTCTGCTTGTCGGCCATGATATAGACGTTGTGGCTGTTG
TAGTTGTACTCCAGCTTGTGCCCCAGGATGTTGCCGTCCTCCTTGAAGTCGATGCCCTTCAGCTCGATGC
GGTTCACCAGGGTGTCGCCCTCGAACTTCACCTCGGCGCGGGTCTTGTAGTTGCCGTCGTCCTTGAAGAA
GATGGTGCGCTCCTGGACGTAGCCTTCGGGCATGGCGGACTTGAAGAAGTCGTGCTGCTTCATGTGGTCG
GGGTAGCGGCTGAAGCACTGCACGCCGTAGGTCAGGGTGGTCACGAGGGTGGGCCAGGGCACGGGCAGCT
TGCCGGTGGTGCAGATGAACTTCAGGGTCAGCTTGCCGTAGGTGGCATCGCCCTCGCCCTCGCCGGACAC
GCTGAACTTGTGGCCGTTTACGTCGCCGTCCAGCTCGACCAGGATGGGCACCACCCCGGTGAACAGCTCC
TCGCCCTTGCTCACGAATTCAGCGTAATCTGGAACATCGTATGGGTAGGATCCAATAGGAACCGCACACA
GGGTTACTCCAAAGCCAATCGTCACAGTTTTG
