>Addgene plasmid #67492 | pCMV6-SMAC-HA-eGFP | addgene partial sequence | sequence record 119652 | EGFP-N 5'-CGTCGCCGTCCAGCTCGACCAG-3'
CTCGCCCTTGCTCACGAATTCAGCGTAATCTGGAACATCGTATGGGTAGGATCCAATAGGAACCGCACAC
AGGGTTACTCCAAAGCCAATCGTCACAGTTTTGTGCCATGGTCTTATCAATTCTGAGAAACACCGCTTCT
TAAAGTTAGCCACAACAGGAACACACAAACACTGTCTGTACCTGAAGAATGAAGTTACGCTGCGCGACAG
CCAACTCTTCAGAGCCGCCATGGTACCTCCGGATCGATAATTCTAGAGGGCCCGTTTAAACGCTAGCCAG
CTTGGGTCTCCCTATAGTGAGTCGTATTAATTTCGATAAGCCAGTAAGCAGTGGGTTCTCTAGTTAGCCA
GAGAGCTCTGCTTATATAGACCTCCCACCGTACACGCCTACCGCCCATTTGCGTCAATACGCGTATATCT
GGCCCGTACATCGCGAAGCAGCGCAAAACGCCTAACCCTAAGCAGATTCTTCATGCAATTGTCGGTCAAG
CCTTGCCTTGTTGTAGCTTAAATTTTGCTCGCGCACTACTCAGCGACCTCCAACACACAAGCAGGGAGCA
GATACTGGCTTAACTATGCGGCATCAGAGCAGATTGTACTGAGAGTGCACCATAGGGGATCGGGAGATCT
CCCGATCCGTCGACGTCAGGTGGCACTTTTCGGGGAAATGTGCGCGGAACCCCTATTTGTTTATTTTTCT
AAATACATTCAAATATGTATCCGCTCATGAGACAATAACCCTGATAAATGCTTCAATAATATTGAAAAAG
GAAGAGTATGAGTATTCAACATTTCCGTGTCGCCCTTATTCCCTTTTTTGCGGCATTTTGCCTTCCTGTT
TTTGCTCACCCAGAAACGCTGGTGAAAGTAAA
