[The description below was written by a language model from this plasmid's Addgene catalogue record.]
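Description:
pCMV6-SMAC-HA-eGFP is a mammalian expression plasmid built on the pCMV(delta6) backbone, one of a series of vectors carrying progressively truncated CMV promoters. Here the attenuated CMV promoter drives transcription at a lower level than the full-length promoter, which is useful when heavy overexpression would distort localisation or overload an organelle import pathway. The plasmid is maintained at high copy in E. coli under ampicillin selection. It also carries a neomycin resistance marker, so transfected mammalian cells can be selected with G418. No feature table was supplied, so the origin of replication, the polyadenylation signal and other backbone elements are not explicitly documented. The use of a BGH reverse sequencing primer does suggest a BGH terminator region downstream of the insert.

The insert encodes residues 1–59 of human SMAC (DIABLO), cloned between KpnI and EcoRI sites and fused at its C terminus to an HA epitope followed by eGFP. This N-terminal segment of SMAC serves as a leader sequence that directs import into mitochondria and delivery to the intermembrane space (IMS). It therefore acts as a targeting module rather than supplying the pro-apoptotic function of the mature protein. The result is a fluorescent, HA-tagged marker confined to the IMS, detectable by live or fixed-cell fluorescence through eGFP and by immunostaining or immunoblotting through HA. According to the record, the construct's purpose is to target HA-eGFP to the IMS. That makes it suitable as a compartment marker or localisation control, and as a template for the same leader strategy with other proteins. It was deposited as part of a plasmid toolbox for studying human ARF family GTPases.
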