Addgene plasmid #67492: pCMV6-SMAC-HA-eGFP
Purpose: Targets HA-eGFP to mitochondrial intermembrane space (IMS)
Depositing lab: Richard Kahn. Depositing organization: Emory University. Publication: Tool box: Plasmids for the expression or knockdown of human ARF Family GTPases (ARF/ARL/SAR) and their co-expression in bacteria with N-myristoyltransferases. Kerr SC, Kahn RA. Cell Logist. 2015 Sep 21;5(3):e1090523. doi: 10.1080/21592799.2015.1090523. eCollection 2015 Jul-Sep. PubMed 27057421.
Backbone
  Vector backbone: pCMV(delta6)
  Vector type: Mammalian Expression
  Selectable markers: Neomycin (select with G418)
Growth in bacteria
  Bacterial resistance: Ampicillin, 100 μg/mL
  Growth temperature: 37°C
  Growth strain: DH5alpha
  Copy number: High Copy
Gene/Insert
  Gene/Insert name: SMAC (alt name: pRK114)
  Species: H. sapiens (human)
  Mutation: aa1-59
  Entrez Gene: DIABLO (a.k.a. DFNA64, SMAC)
  Promoter: attenuated CMV
  Tag / fusion protein: HA-eGFP (C terminal on insert)
  Cloning method: Restriction Enzyme; 5′ cloning site KpnI (unknown if destroyed); 3′ cloning site EcoRI (unknown if destroyed)
  Sequencing primers: 5′ CMV-F; 3′ BGH-rev
Terms and licenses: Academic/Nonprofit Terms; Industry Terms: Not Available to Industry
Depositor comments: Additional References: (1) For pCMV0-6 vectors: Morita, et al (2012) Biotechniques (PMCID: 3759224); (2) For targeting proteins to the IMS using the leader sequence from SMAC/Diablo: Sabharwal, et al (2013) Biochem J 456: 337-46, and (3) Ozawa, et al (2007) ACS Chemical Biology 2: 176-186.
How to cite: pCMV6-SMAC-HA-eGFP was a gift from Richard Kahn (Addgene plasmid # 67492 ; http://n2t.net/addgene:67492 ; RRID:Addgene_67492)
